>Addgene plasmid #201740 | PrimeRoot.v2C-FLP | addgene full sequence | sequence record 400593 | Addgene NGS Result
GAGCTCGGTACCTGACCCGGTCGTGCCCCTCTCTAGAGATAATGAGCATTGCATGTCTAAGTTATAAAAA
ATTACCACATATTTTTTTTGTCACACTTGTTTGAAGTGCAGTTTATCTATCTTTATACATATATTTAAAC
TTTACTCTACGAATAATATAATCTATAGTACTACAATAATATCAGTGTTTTAGAGAATCATATAAATGAA
CAGTTAGACATGGTCTAAAGGACAATTGAGTATTTTGACAACAGGACTCTACAGTTTTATCTTTTTAGTG
TGCATGTGTTCTCCTTTTTTTTTGCAAATAGCTTCACCTATATAATACTTCATCCATTTTATTAGTACAT
CCATTTAGGGTTTAGGGTTAATGGTTTTTATAGACTAATTTTTTTAGTACATCTATTTTATTCTATTTTA
GCCTCTAAATTAAGAAAACTAAAACTCTATTTTAGTTTTTTTATTTAATAATTTAGATATAAAATAGAAT
AAAATAAAGTGACTAAAAATTAAACAAATACCCTTTAAGAAATTAAAAAAACTAAGGAAACATTTTTCTT
GTTTCGAGTAGATAATGCCAGCCTGTTAAACGCCGTCGACGAGTCTAACGGACACCAACCAGCGAACCAG
CAGCGTCGCGTCGGGCCAAGCGAAGCAGACGGCACGGCATCTCTGTCGCTGCCTCTGGACCCCTCTCGAT
CGAGAGTTCCGCTCCACCGTTGGACTTGCTCCGCTGTCGGCATCCAGAAATTGCGTGGCGGAGCGGCAGA
CGTGAGCCGGCACGGCAGGCGGCCTCCTCCTCCTCTCACGGCACCGGCAGCTACGGGGGATTCCTTTCCC
ACCGCTCCTTCGCTTTCCCTTCCTCGCCCGCCGTAATAAATAGACACCCCCTCCACACCCTCTTTCCCCA
ACCTCGTGTTGTTCGGAGCGCACACACACACAACCAGATCTCCCCCAAATCCACCCGTCGGCACCTCCGC
TTCAAGGTACGCCGCTCGTCCTCCCCCCCCCCCCCTCTCTACCTTCTCTAGATCGGCGTTCCGGTCCATG
GTTAGGGCCCGGTAGTTCTACTTCTGTTCATGTTTGTGTTAGATCCGTGTTTGTGTTAGATCCGTGCTGC
TAGCGTTCGTACACGGATGCGACCTGTACGTCAGACACGTTCTGATTGCTAACTTGCCAGTGTTTCTCTT
TGGGGAATCCTGGGATGGCTCTAGCCGTTCCGCAGACGGGATCGATTTCATGATTTTTTTTGTTTCGTTG
CATAGGGTTTGGTTTGCCCTTTTCCTTTATTTCAATATATGCCGTGCACTTGTTTGTCGGGTCATCTTTT
CATGCTTTTTTTTGTCTTGGTTGTGATGATGTGGTCTGGTTGGGCGGTCGTTCTAGATCGGAGTAGAATT
AATTCTGTTTCAAACTACCTGGTGGATTTATTAATTTTGGATCTGTATGTGTGTGCCATACATATTCATA
GTTACGAATTGAAGATGATGGATGGAAATATCGATCTAGGATAGGTATACATGTTGATGCGGGTTTTACT
GATGCATATACAGAGATGCTTTTTGTTCGCTTGGTTGTGATGATGTGGTGTGGTTGGGCGGTCGTTCATT
CGTTCTAGATCGGAGTAGAATACTGTTTCAAACTACCTGGTGTATTTATTAATTTTGGAACTGTATGTGT
GTGTCATACATCTTCATAGTTACGAGTTTAAGATGGATGGAAATATCGATCTAGGATAGGTATACATGTT
GATGTGGGTTTTACTGATGCATATACATGATGGCATATGCAGCATCTATTCATATGCTCTAACCTTGAGT
ACCTATCTATTATAATAAACAAGTATGTTTTATAATTATTTTGATCTTGATATACTTGGATGATGGCATA
TGCAGCAGCTATATGTGGATTTTTTTAGCCCTGCCTTCATACGCTATTTATTTGCTTGGTACTGTTTCTT
TTGTCGATGCTCACCCTGTTGTTTGGTGTTACTTCTGCAAAGCTTATGCCTAAGAAAAAGAGAAAAGTGG
ACAAGAAGTACTCGATCGGCCTCGATATTGGGACTAACTCTGTTGGCTGGGCCGTGATCACCGACGAGTA
CAAGGTGCCCTCAAAGAAGTTCAAGGTCCTGGGCAACACCGATCGGCATTCCATCAAGAAGAATCTCATT
GGCGCTCTCCTGTTCGACAGCGGCGAGACGGCTGAGGCTACGCGGCTCAAGCGCACCGCCCGCAGGCGGT
ACACGCGCAGGAAGAATCGCATCTGCTACCTGCAGGAGATTTTCTCCAACGAGATGGCGAAGGTTGACGA
TTCTTTCTTCCACAGGCTGGAGGAGTCATTCCTCGTGGAGGAGGATAAGAAGCACGAGCGGCATCCAATC
TTCGGCAACATTGTCGACGAGGTTGCCTACCACGAGAAGTACCCTACGATCTACCATCTGCGGAAGAAGC
TCGTGGACTCCACAGATAAGGCGGACCTCCGCCTGATCTACCTCGCTCTGGCCCACATGATTAAGTTCAG
GGGCCATTTCCTGATCGAGGGGGATCTCAACCCGGACAATAGCGATGTTGACAAGCTGTTCATCCAGCTC
GTGCAGACGTACAACCAGCTCTTCGAGGAGAACCCCATTAATGCGTCAGGCGTCGACGCGAAGGCTATCC
TGTCCGCTAGGCTCTCGAAGTCTCGGCGCCTCGAGAACCTGATCGCCCAGCTGCCGGGCGAGAAGAAGAA
CGGCCTGTTCGGGAATCTCATTGCGCTCAGCCTGGGGCTCACGCCCAACTTCAAGTCGAATTTCGATCTC
GCTGAGGACGCCAAGCTGCAGCTCTCCAAGGACACATACGACGATGACCTGGATAACCTCCTGGCCCAGA
TCGGCGATCAGTACGCGGACCTGTTCCTCGCTGCCAAGAATCTGTCGGACGCCATCCTCCTGTCTGATAT
TCTCAGGGTGAACACCGAGATTACGAAGGCTCCGCTCTCAGCCTCCATGATCAAGCGCTACGACGAGCAC
CATCAGGATCTGACCCTCCTGAAGGCGCTGGTCAGGCAGCAGCTCCCCGAGAAGTACAAGGAGATCTTCT
TCGATCAGTCGAAGAACGGCTACGCTGGGTACATTGACGGCGGGGCCTCTCAGGAGGAGTTCTACAAGTT
CATCAAGCCGATTCTGGAGAAGATGGACGGCACGGAGGAGCTGCTGGTGAAGCTCAATCGCGAGGACCTC
CTGAGGAAGCAGCGGACATTCGATAACGGCAGCATCCCACACCAGATTCATCTCGGGGAGCTGCACGCTA
TCCTGAGGAGGCAGGAGGACTTCTACCCTTTCCTCAAGGATAACCGCGAGAAGATCGAGAAGATTCTGAC
TTTCAGGATCCCGTACTACGTCGGCCCACTCGCTAGGGGCAACTCCCGCTTCGCTTGGATGACCCGCAAG
TCAGAGGAGACGATCACGCCGTGGAACTTCGAGGAGGTGGTCGACAAGGGCGCTAGCGCTCAGTCGTTCA
TCGAGAGGATGACGAATTTCGACAAGAACCTGCCAAATGAGAAGGTGCTCCCTAAGCACTCGCTCCTGTA
CGAGTACTTCACAGTCTACAACGAGCTGACTAAGGTGAAGTATGTGACCGAGGGCATGAGGAAGCCGGCT
TTCCTGTCTGGGGAGCAGAAGAAGGCCATCGTGGACCTCCTGTTCAAGACCAACCGGAAGGTCACGGTTA
AGCAGCTCAAGGAGGACTACTTCAAGAAGATTGAGTGCTTCGATTCGGTCGAGATCTCTGGCGTTGAGGA
CCGCTTCAACGCCTCCCTGGGGACCTACCACGATCTCCTGAAGATCATTAAGGATAAGGACTTCCTGGAC
AACGAGGAGAATGAGGATATCCTCGAGGACATTGTGCTGACACTCACTCTGTTCGAGGACCGGGAGATGA
TCGAGGAGCGCCTGAAGACTTACGCCCATCTCTTCGATGACAAGGTCATGAAGCAGCTCAAGAGGAGGAG
GTACACCGGCTGGGGGAGGCTGAGCAGGAAGCTCATCAACGGCATTCGGGACAAGCAGTCCGGGAAGACG
ATCCTCGACTTCCTGAAGAGCGATGGCTTCGCGAACCGCAATTTCATGCAGCTGATTCACGATGACAGCC
TCACATTCAAGGAGGATATCCAGAAGGCTCAGGTGAGCGGCCAGGGGGACTCGCTGCACGAGCATATCGC
GAACCTCGCTGGCTCGCCAGCTATCAAGAAGGGGATTCTGCAGACCGTGAAGGTTGTGGACGAGCTGGTG
AAGGTCATGGGCAGGCACAAGCCTGAGAACATCGTCATTGAGATGGCCCGGGAGAATCAGACCACGCAGA
AGGGCCAGAAGAACTCACGCGAGAGGATGAAGAGGATCGAGGAGGGCATTAAGGAGCTGGGGTCCCAGAT
CCTCAAGGAGCACCCGGTGGAGAACACGCAGCTGCAGAATGAGAAGCTCTACCTGTACTACCTCCAGAAT
GGCCGCGATATGTATGTGGACCAGGAGCTGGATATTAACAGGCTCAGCGATTACGACGTCGATGCCATCG
TTCCACAGTCATTCCTGAAGGATGACTCCATTGACAACAAGGTCCTCACCAGGTCGGACAAGAACCGGGG
CAAGTCTGATAATGTTCCTTCAGAGGAGGTCGTTAAGAAGATGAAGAACTACTGGCGCCAGCTCCTGAAT
GCCAAGCTGATCACGCAGCGGAAGTTCGATAACCTCACAAAGGCTGAGAGGGGCGGGCTCTCTGAGCTGG
ACAAGGCGGGCTTCATCAAGAGGCAGCTGGTCGAGACACGGCAGATCACTAAGCACGTTGCGCAGATTCT
CGACTCACGGATGAACACTAAGTACGATGAGAATGACAAGCTGATCCGCGAGGTGAAGGTCATCACCCTG
AAGTCAAAGCTCGTCTCCGACTTCAGGAAGGATTTCCAGTTCTACAAGGTTCGGGAGATCAACAATTACC
ACCATGCCCATGACGCGTACCTGAACGCGGTGGTCGGCACAGCTCTGATCAAGAAGTACCCAAAGCTCGA
GAGCGAGTTCGTGTACGGGGACTACAAGGTTTACGATGTGAGGAAGATGATCGCCAAGTCGGAGCAGGAG
ATTGGCAAGGCTACCGCCAAGTACTTCTTCTACTCTAACATTATGAATTTCTTCAAGACAGAGATCACTC
TGGCCAATGGCGAGATCCGGAAGCGCCCCCTCATCGAGACGAACGGCGAGACGGGGGAGATCGTGTGGGA
CAAGGGCAGGGATTTCGCGACCGTCAGGAAGGTTCTCTCCATGCCACAAGTGAATATCGTCAAGAAGACA
GAGGTCCAGACTGGCGGGTTCTCTAAGGAGTCAATTCTGCCTAAGCGGAACAGCGACAAGCTCATCGCCC
GCAAGAAGGACTGGGATCCGAAGAAGTACGGCGGGTTCGACAGCCCCACTGTGGCCTACTCGGTCCTGGT
TGTGGCGAAGGTTGAGAAGGGCAAGTCCAAGAAGCTCAAGAGCGTGAAGGAGCTGCTGGGGATCACGATT
ATGGAGCGCTCCAGCTTCGAGAAGAACCCGATCGATTTCCTGGAGGCGAAGGGCTACAAGGAGGTGAAGA
AGGACCTGATCATTAAGCTCCCCAAGTACTCACTCTTCGAGCTGGAGAACGGCAGGAAGCGGATGCTGGC
TTCCGCTGGCGAGCTGCAGAAGGGGAACGAGCTGGCTCTGCCGTCCAAGTATGTGAACTTCCTCTACCTG
GCCTCCCACTACGAGAAGCTCAAGGGCAGCCCCGAGGACAACGAGCAGAAGCAGCTGTTCGTCGAGCAGC
ACAAGCATTACCTCGACGAGATCATTGAGCAGATTTCCGAGTTCTCCAAGCGCGTGATCCTGGCCGACGC
GAATCTGGATAAGGTCCTCTCCGCGTACAACAAGCACCGCGACAAGCCAATCAGGGAGCAGGCTGAGAAT
ATCATTCATCTCTTCACCCTGACGAACCTCGGCGCCCCTGCTGCTTTCAAGTACTTCGACACAACTATCG
ATCGCAAGAGGTACACAAGCACTAAGGAGGTCCTGGACGCGACCCTCATCCACCAGTCGATTACCGGCCT
CTACGAGACGCGCATCGACCTGTCTCAGCTCGGGGGCGACGAATTCTCCGGGAGCGAGACGCCAGGCACC
TCCGAGTCGGCCACCCCAGAATCTGCCACAGTGGTGTCCGGCCAAAAGCAGGACCGCCAGGGCGGAGAAC
GCAGAAGGTCCCAGCTCGATAGGGATCAGTGTGCCTACTGCAAGGAGAAGGGCCACTGGGCCAAAGACTG
CCCGAAAAAGCCGCGCGGCCCACGCGGCCCAAGGCCACAAACATCCCTCCTTCCAAAGAAGAAGCGGAAG
GTGGAGCTCAGCGGAGGATCTTCCGGAGGATCTAGCGGCTCCGAGACACCAGGAACATCCGAAAGCGCTA
CACCAGAATCTAGCGGAGGCTCTTCCGGAGGATCTAGGCCTACCCTCAACATCGAGGATGAGTATCGCCT
CCACGAAACCTCCAAAGAACCGGACGTGTCCCTCGGCAGCACATGGCTCAGCGACTTCCCACAAGCGTGG
GCCGAAACCGGCGGCATGGGCCTCGCCGTCCGCCAAGCCCCACTCATTATCCCGCTGAAGGCGACCTCCA
CACCGGTGTCCATCAAGCAGTACCCGATGAGCCAAGAGGCGAGGCTCGGGATTAAGCCGCACATTCAGCG
CCTCCTCGATCAAGGCATTCTCGTGCCGTGCCAATCCCCGTGGAATACACCACTCCTCCCGGTCAAAAAG
CCGGGCACCAACGACTATCGCCCGGTCCAAGATCTCCGCGAGGTCAACAAGCGCGTGGAAGACATCCACC
CGACCGTCCCGAACCCGTATAATCTGCTCTCCGGGCTCCCACCATCCCACCAGTGGTATACAGTGCTGGA
CCTCAAAGACGCCTTCTTCTGTCTCCGCCTCCACCCAACAAGCCAGCCGCTCTTCGCCTTCGAGTGGCGC
GACCCGGAGATGGGCATCTCCGGCCAACTGACATGGACACGCCTCCCGCAAGGCTTCAAGAACAGCCCGA
CACTCTTCAACGAGGCGCTCCATAGGGACCTCGCGGATTTTCGCATCCAGCATCCGGACCTCATCCTCCT
CCAGTATGTGGATGATCTCCTCCTCGCCGCGACCTCCGAGCTGGATTGTCAACAAGGCACACGCGCGCTC
CTCCAAACACTCGGGAACCTCGGCTATCGCGCGTCCGCGAAAAAGGCCCAAATCTGCCAGAAGCAAGTGA
AGTACCTCGGGTATCTGCTCAAGGAAGGCCAACGCTGGCTCACCGAAGCGCGCAAAGAAACAGTGATGGG
GCAACCGACACCGAAAACACCACGCCAGCTGCGCGAGTTTCTCGGCAAAGCCGGCTTCTGTCGCCTCTTC
ATCCCGGGCTTTGCCGAGATGGCCGCGCCACTCTACCCACTCACCAAGCCGGGCACACTGTTTAACTGGG
GGCCGGATCAGCAGAAAGCCTACCAAGAGATCAAACAAGCGCTCCTCACCGCCCCAGCGCTCGGGCTCCC
AGATCTCACAAAGCCGTTCGAGCTGTTCGTCGATGAGAAGCAAGGCTACGCGAAGGGCGTGCTCACACAG
AAGCTCGGCCCGTGGAGGAGGCCAGTGGCCTATCTCTCCAAAAAACTCGATCCAGTGGCCGCCGGCTGGC
CACCGTGTCTGCGCATGGTCGCCGCGATTGCCGTGCTCACAAAGGATGCCGGCAAACTCACAATGGGCCA
GCCGCTGGTGATCCTCGCGCCACATGCCGTGGAAGCCCTCGTCAAACAGCCGCCGGATAGGTGGCTCTCC
AATGCGCGCATGACCCATTACCAAGCGCTCCTCCTCGACACCGATCGCGTCCAGTTCGGCCCAGTGGTCG
CCCTCAATCCGGCGACACTGCTGCCACTCCCAGAGGAGGGCCTCCAACACAACTGTCTGGATATTCTCGC
GGAAGCGCATGGCACAAGGCCAGACCTCACAGATCAACCGCTCAGCGGCGGCAGCCCGAAGAAGAAAAGG
AAGGTGTCCGGCGGATCTTCTGGAGGATCTAGCGGCTCCGAGACACCAGGAACATCCGAATCCGCTACAC
CAGAGTCTTCTGGAGGATCTAGCGGAGGATCTCCAAAAAAGAAGAGGAAAGTCTCCGGGGGCAGCAGCAT
GCCGCAGTTCGACATCCTCTGCAAGACCCCGCCGAAGGTGCTCGTGAGGCAGTTCGTGGAGAGGTTCGAG
AGGCCGAGCGGCGAGAAGATCGCCCTCTGCGCCGCCGAGCTCACCTACCTCTGCTGGATGATCACCCACA
ACGGCACCGCCATCAAGAGGGCCACCTTCATGAGCTACAACACCATCATCAGCAACAGCCTCAGCTTCGA
CATCGTGAACAAGAGCCTGCAGTTCAAGTACAAGACACAGAAGGCCACCATCCTCGAGGCGAGCCTCAAG
AAGCTCATCCCGGCCTGGGAGTTCACCATCATCCCGTACTACGGGCAGAAGCATCAGAGCGACATCACCG
ACATCGTGAGCAGCCTGCAGCTGCAGTTCGAGAGCAGCGAGGAGGCCGACAAGGGCAACAGCCACAGCAA
GAAGATGCTCAAGGCCCTCCTCAGCGAGGGCGAGAGCATCTGGGAGATCACCGAGAAGATCCTCAACAGC
TTCGAGTACACAAGCCGCTTCACCAAGACCAAGACCCTCTATCAGTTCCTCTTCCTCGCCACCTTCATCA
ACTGCGGGAGGTTCAGCGACATCAAGAACGTGGACCCGAAGAGCTTCAAGCTCGTGCAGAACAAGTACCT
CGGCGTGATCATTCAGTGCCTCGTGACCGAAACCAAGACAAGCGTGAGCCGCCACATCTACTTCTTCAGC
GCGAGGGGGAGGATCGACCCGCTCGTGTACCTCGACGAGTTCCTGAGGAACAGCGAGCCGGTGCTCAAGA
GGGTGAATAGGACCGGCAACAGCAGCAGCAACAAGCAAGAGTATCAGCTCCTCAAGGACAACCTCGTGAG
GAGCTACAACAAGGCCCTCAAGAAGAACGCCCCGTACAGCATCTTCGCCATCAAGAACGGCCCGAAGAGC
CACATCGGGAGGCACCTCATGACATCCTTCCTCAGCATGAAGGGCCTCACCGAGCTCACCAACGTGGTGG
GCAACTGGAGCGACAAGAGGGCGAGCGCCGTGGCGAGGACCACCTACACCCATCAGATCACCGCCATCCC
GGACCACTACTTCGCCCTCGTGAGCCGCTACTACGCCTACGACCCGATCAGCAAGGAGATGATCGCCCTC
AAGGACGAAACCAACCCGATCGAGGAGTGGCAGCACATCGAGCAGCTCAAGGGCAGCGCCGAGGGCAGCA
TTAGGTACCCGGCCTGGAACGGCATCATCAGCCAAGAGGTGCTCGACTACCTCAGCAGCTACATCAATAG
GAGGATCAAGCGCCCCGCAGCGACCAAGAAAGCTGGCCAGGCAAAGAAAAAAAAATGAGCGGCCGCGGTA
CGCTGAAATCACCAGTCTCTCTCTACAAATCTATCTCTCTCTATTTTCTCCATAAATAATGTGTGAGTAG
TTTCCCGATAAGGGAAATTAGGGTTCTTATAGGGTTTCGCTCATGTGTTGAGCATATAAGAAACCCTTAG
TATGTATTTGTATTTGTAAAATACTTCTATCAATAAAATTTCTAATTCCTAAAACCAAAATCCAGTACTA
AAATCCAGATCTCCTAAAGTCCCTATAGATCTTTGTCGTGAATATAAACCAGACACGAGACGACTAAACC
TGGAGCCCAGACGCCGTTCGAAGCTAGAAGTACCGCTTAGGCAGGAGGCCGTTAGGGAAAAGATGCTAAG
GCAGGGTTGGTTACGTTGACTCCCCCGTAGGTTTGGTTTAAATATGATGAAGTGGACGGAAGGAAGGAGG
AAGACAAGGAAGGATAAGGTTGCAGGCCCTGTGCAAGGTAAGAAGATGGAAATTTGATAGAGGTACGCTA
CTATACTTATACTATACGCTAAGGGAATGCTTGTATTTATACCCTATACCCCCTAATAACCCCTTATCAA
TTTAAGAAATAATCCGCATAAGCCCCCGCTTAAAAATTGGTATCAGAGCCATGAATAGGTCTATGACCAA
AACTCAAGAGGATAAAACCTCACCAAAATACGAAAGAGTTCTTAACTCTAAAGATAAAAGATCTTTCAAG
ATCAAAACTAGTTCCCTCACACCGGTGACGGGGATCGCATGCGATATCTCGAGATCTAGCTTGGCGTAAT
CATGGTCATAGCTGTTTCCTGTGTGAAATTGTTATCCGCTCACAATTCCACACAACATACGAGCCGGAAG
CATAAAGTGTAAAGCCTGGGGTGCCTAATGAGTGAGCTAACTCACATTAATTGCGTTGCGCTCACTGCCC
GCTTTCCAGTCGGGAAACCTGTCGTGCCAGCTGCATTAATGAATCGGCCAACGCGCGGGGAGAGGCGGTT
TGCGTATTGGGCGCTCTTCCGCTTCCTCGCTCACTGACTCGCTGCGCTCGGTCGTTCGGCTGCGGCGAGC
GGTATCAGCTCACTCAAAGGCGGTAATACGGTTATCCACAGAATCAGGGGATAACGCAGGAAAGAACATG
TGAGCAAAAGGCCAGCAAAAGGCCAGGAACCGTAAAAAGGCCGCGTTGCTGGCGTTTTTCCATAGGCTCC
GCCCCCCTGACGAGCATCACAAAAATCGACGCTCAAGTCAGAGGTGGCGAAACCCGACAGGACTATAAAG
ATACCAGGCGTTTCCCCCTGGAAGCTCCCTCGTGCGCTCTCCTGTTCCGACCCTGCCGCTTACCGGATAC
CTGTCCGCCTTTCTCCCTTCGGGAAGCGTGGCGCTTTCTCATAGCTCACGCTGTAGGTATCTCAGTTCGG
TGTAGGTCGTTCGCTCCAAGCTGGGCTGTGTGCACGAACCCCCCGTTCAGCCCGACCGCTGCGCCTTATC
CGGTAACTATCGTCTTGAGTCCAACCCGGTAAGACACGACTTATCGCCACTGGCAGCAGCCACTGGTAAC
AGGATTAGCAGAGCGAGGTATGTAGGCGGTGCTACAGAGTTCTTGAAGTGGTGGCCTAACTACGGCTACA
CTAGAAGAACAGTATTTGGTATCTGCGCTCTGCTGAAGCCAGTTACCTTCGGAAAAAGAGTTGGTAGCTC
TTGATCCGGCAAACAAACCACCGCTGGTAGCGGTGGTTTTTTTGTTTGCAAGCAGCAGATTACGCGCAGA
AAAAAAGGATCTCAAGAAGATCCTTTGATCTTTTCTACGGGGTCTGACGCTCAGTGGAACGAAAACTCAC
GTTAAGGGATTTTGGTCATGAGATTATCAAAAAGGATCTTCACCTAGATCCTTTTAAATTAAAAATGAAG
TTTTAAATCAATCTAAAGTATATATGAGTAAACTTGGTCTGACAGTTACCAATGCTTAATCAGTGAGGCA
CCTATCTCAGCGATCTGTCTATTTCGTTCATCCATAGTTGCCTGACTCCCCGTCGTGTAGATAACTACGA
TACGGGAGGGCTTACCATCTGGCCCCAGTGCTGCAATGATACCGCGAGACCCACGCTCACCGGCTCCAGA
TTTATCAGCAATAAACCAGCCAGCCGGAAGGGCCGAGCGCAGAAGTGGTCCTGCAACTTTATCCGCCTCC
ATCCAGTCTATTAATTGTTGCCGGGAAGCTAGAGTAAGTAGTTCGCCAGTTAATAGTTTGCGCAACGTTG
TTGCCATTGCTACAGGCATCGTGGTGTCACGCTCGTCGTTTGGTATGGCTTCATTCAGCTCCGGTTCCCA
ACGATCAAGGCGAGTTACATGATCCCCCATGTTGTGCAAAAAAGCGGTTAGCTCCTTCGGTCCTCCGATC
GTTGTCAGAAGTAAGTTGGCCGCAGTGTTATCACTCATGGTTATGGCAGCACTGCATAATTCTCTTACTG
TCATGCCATCCGTAAGATGCTTTTCTGTGACTGGTGAGTACTCAACCAAGTCATTCTGAGAATAGTGTAT
GCGGCGACCGAGTTGCTCTTGCCCGGCGTCAATACGGGATAATACCGCGCCACATAGCAGAACTTTAAAA
GTGCTCATCATTGGAAAACGTTCTTCGGGGCGAAAACTCTCAAGGATCTTACCGCTGTTGAGATCCAGTT
CGATGTAACCCACTCGTGCACCCAACTGATCTTCAGCATCTTTTACTTTCACCAGCGTTTCTGGGTGAGC
AAAAACAGGAAGGCAAAATGCCGCAAAAAAGGGAATAAGGGCGACACGGAAATGTTGAATACTCATACTC
TTCCTTTTTCAATATTATTGAAGCATTTATCAGGGTTATTGTCTCATGAGCGGATACATATTTGAATGTA
TTTAGAAAAATAAACAAATAGGGGTTCCGCGCACATTTCCCCGAAAAGTGCCACCTGCCAGTGCCAAGCT
AATTC
Features (pLannotate 1.2.2; 12 found; start..end, strand, type, name):
     13..1999    +  promoter       Ubi promoter: maize polyubiquitin gene promoter
   2030..6130    +  CDS            cas9: CAS9_STRP1 - Also known as csn1 From Streptococcus pyogenes serotype M1.
   6191..8023    +  CDS            gag-pol (fragment): POL_MLVMS - Experimental evidence at protein level: Swiss-Prot protein existence level 1. [Integrase]: Catalyzes viral DNA integration into the host chromosome, by performing a series of DNA cutting and joining reactions. This enzyme activity takes place after virion entry into a cell and reverse transcription of the RNA genome in dsDNA. The first step in the integration process is 3' processing. This step requires a complex comprising the viral genome, matrix protein and integrase. This complex is called the pre-integration complex (PIC). The integrase protein removes 2 nucleotides from each
   8189..9457    +  CDS            FLP1: FLP_YEAST - Experimental evidence at protein level: Swiss-Prot protein existence level 1. Part of the plasmid amplification system, which corrects any decrease in copy number caused by a rare missegregation event. Catalyzes the recombination between the large inverted repetitions of the 2-micron plasmid during plasmid replication. This recombination event changes the direction of one of the two replication forks in the bidirectionally replicating molecule, effectively resulting in multiple rounds of replication from a single initiation event. Binds specifically to the FLP recognition target (F
   9565..9741    +  polyA_signal   CaMV poly(A) signal: cauliflower mosaic virus polyadenylation signal
  10317..10339   -  protein_bind   lac operator (fragment): The lac repressor binds to the lac operator to inhibit transcription in E. coli. This inhibition can be relieved by adding lactose or isopropyl-β-D-thiogalactopyranoside (IPTG). lac repressor encoded by lacI
  10343..10373   -  promoter       lac promoter: promoter for the E. coli lac operon
  10388..10409   -  protein_bind   CAP binding site: CAP binding activates transcription in the presence of cAMP. E. coli catabolite activator protein
  10422..10514   -  CDS            lacI (fragment): lac repressor; lacI; The lac repressor binds to the lac operator to inhibit transcription in E. coli. This inhibition can be relieved by adding lactose or isopropyl-β-D-thiogalactopyranoside (IPTG).
  10697..11285   -  rep_origin     ori: high-copy-number ColE1/pMB1/pBR322/pUC origin of replication
  11456..12316   -  CDS            AmpR: β-lactamase; bla; confers resistance to ampicillin, carbenicillin, and related antibiotics
  12317..12421   -  promoter       AmpR promoter: bla
