[The description below was written by a language model from this plasmid's Addgene catalogue record and pLannotate feature annotations shown in this document.]
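Description:
PrimeRoot.v2C-FLP is a plant expression and CRISPR plasmid of about 12.5 kb built on the pJIT163 backbone and intended for transient delivery into plant protoplasts, where it is used to test targeted DNA insertion. It is maintained in E. coli as a high-copy plasmid through a ColE1/pUC-type origin and is selected with ampicillin via the β-lactamase gene and its native promoter. Residual lac promoter, operator, CAP site and a lacI fragment are cloning-vector remnants with no evident role in the plant cassette.

The payload is a single transcription unit driven by the maize polyubiquitin (Ubi) promoter and terminated by the cauliflower mosaic virus polyadenylation signal. Within it, the annotation identifies three coding segments in the same orientation: a Streptococcus pyogenes Cas9 sequence, a fragment of the Moloney murine leukemia virus pol region, and the yeast FLP recombinase downstream. The catalogue names the insert as ePPE (enhanced plant prime editor) plus FLP, so the first two segments correspond to the Cas9 and reverse transcriptase portions of a prime editor. Specific mutations, such as those making Cas9 a nickase or modifying the reverse transcriptase, are not recorded. The gaps between the coding segments are unannotated, so the record does not show whether FLP is fused through a linker or separated by a self-cleaving peptide, nor whether nuclear localization signals are present.

In functional terms, a prime editor can write a short recombinase recognition site into a chosen genomic locus, and FLP can then recombine a matching FRT-bearing donor into that site, allowing integration of large DNA sequences. No guide RNA cassette or donor is annotated here, so these would presumably be supplied on separate plasmids.
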