Addgene plasmid #201740: PrimeRoot.v2C-FLP
Purpose: For DNA insertion test in protoplast
Depositing lab: Caixia Gao. Depositing organization: Institute of Genetics and Developmental Biology, Chinese Academy of Sciences. Publication: Precise integration of large DNA sequences in plant genomes using PrimeRoot editors. Sun C, Lei Y, Li B, Gao Q, Li Y, Cao W, Yang C, Li H, Wang Z, Li Y, Wang Y, Liu J, Zhao KT, Gao C. Nat Biotechnol. 2023 Apr 24. doi: 10.1038/s41587-023-01769-w. PubMed 37095350.
Backbone
  Vector backbone: pJIT163
  Vector type: Plant Expression, CRISPR
Growth in bacteria
  Bacterial resistance: Ampicillin, 100 μg/mL
  Growth temperature: 37°C
  Growth strain: DH5alpha
  Copy number: High Copy
Gene/Insert
  Gene/Insert name: ePPE,FLP (alt name: enhanced plant prime editor)
  Species: Synthetic
  Cloning method: Gibson Cloning
Terms and licenses: Academic/Nonprofit Terms; Industry Terms: Not Available to Industry
How to cite: PrimeRoot.v2C-FLP was a gift from Caixia Gao (Addgene plasmid # 201740 ; http://n2t.net/addgene:201740 ; RRID:Addgene_201740)
